>Addgene plasmid #105792 | pKK-TEV-mAmber | addgene full sequence | sequence record 203383 | Addgene NGS Result
CCCTATGGTGCACTCTCAGTACAATCTGCTCTGATGCCGCATAGTTAAGCCAGTATCTGCTCCCTGCTTG
TGTGTTGGAGGTCGCTGAGTAGTGCGCGAGCAAAATTTAAGCTACAACAAGGCAAGGCTTGACCGACAAT
TGCATGAAGAATCTGCTTAGGGTTAGGCGTTTTGCGCTGCTTCGCGATGTACGGGCCAGATATACGCGTT
GACATTGATTATTGACTAGTTATTAATAGTAATCAATTACGGGGTCATTAGTTCATAGCCCATATATGGA
GTTCCGCGTTACATAACTTACGGTAAATGGCCCGCCTGGCTGACCGCCCAACGACCCCCGCCCATTGACG
TCAATAATGACGTATGTTCCCATAGTAACGCCAATAGGGACTTTCCATTGACGTCAATGGGTGGAGTATT
TACGGTAAACTGCCCACTTGGCAGTACATCAAGTGTATCATATGCCAAGTACGCCCCCTATTGACGTCAA
TGACGGTAAATGGCCCGCCTGGCATTATGCCCAGTACATGACCTTATGGGACTTTCCTACTTGGCAGTAC
ATCTACGTATTAGTCATCGCTATTACCATGGTGATGCGGTTTTGGCAGTACATCAATGGGCGTGGATAGC
GGTTTGACTCACGGGGATTTCCAAGTCTCCACCCCATTGACGTCAATGGGAGTTTGTTTTGGCACCAAAA
TCAACGGGACTTTCCAAAATGTCGTAACAACTCCGCCCCATTGACGCAAATGGGCGGTAGGCGTGTACGG
TGGGAGGTCTATATAAGCAGAGCTCTCCCTATCAGTGATAGAGATCTCCCTATCAGTGATAGAGATCGTC
GACGAGCTCGTTTAGTGAACCGTCAGATCGCCTGGAGACGCCATCCACGCTGTTTTGACCTCCATAGAAG
ACACCGGGACCGATCCAGCCTCCGGACTCTGGCGTTTAAACTTAAGCTTGGTACCGAGCTCGGATCCGAA
AACCTGTACTTCCAAGGAACCGGTGGTCACCTGTACAATCGATCCTGCAGGAGCTAGCGAGAATTTGTAT
TTTCAGGGTGATATCATGGTGAGCAAGGGCGAGGAGCTGTTCACCGGGGTGGTGCCCATCCTGGTCGAGC
TGGACGGCGACGTAAACGGCCACAAGTTCAGCGTGTCCGGCGAGGGCGAGGGCGATGCCACCTACGGCAA
GCTGACCCTGAAGCTCATCTGCACCACCGGCAAGCTGCCCGTGCCCTGGCCCACCCTCGTGACCACCCTC
GGCTGCGGCCTGCAGTGCTTCGCCCGCTACCCCGACCACATGAAGCAGCACGACTTCTTCAAGTCCGCCA
TGCCCGAAGGCTACGTCCAGGAGCGCACCATCTTCTTCAAGGACGACGGCAACTACAAGACCCGCGCCGA
GGTGAAGTTCGAGGGCGACACCCTGGTGAACCGCATCGAGCTGAAGGGCATCGACTTCAAGGAGGACGGC
AACATCCTGGGGCACAAGCTGGAGTACAACTACAACAGCCACAACGTCTATATCACCGCCGACAAGCAGA
AGAACGGCATCAAGGCCAACTTCAAGATCCGCCACAACATCGAGGACGGCGGCGTGCAGCTCGCCGACCA
CTACCAGCAGAACACCCCCATCGGCGACGGCCCCGTGCTGCTGCCCGACAACCACTACCTGAGCTACCAG
TCCAAGCTGAGCAAAGACCCCAACGAGAAGCGCGATCACATGGTCCTGCTGGAGTTCGTGACCGCCGCCG
GGATCACTCTCGGCATGGACGAGCTGTACAAGTAACTCGAGTCTAGAGGGCCCGTTTAAACCCGCTGATC
AGCCTCGACTGTGCCTTCTAGTTGCCAGCCATCTGTTGTTTGCCCCTCCCCCGTGCCTTCCTTGACCCTG
GAAGGTGCCACTCCCACTGTCCTTTCCTAATAAAATGAGGAAATTGCATCGCATTGTCTGAGTAGGTGTC
ATTCTATTCTGGGGGGTGGGGTGGGGCAGGACAGCAAGGGGGAGGATTGGGAAGACAATAGCAGGCATGC
TGGGGATGCGGTGGGCTCTATGGCTTCTGAGGCGGAAAGAACCAGCTGGGGCTCTAGGGGGTATCCCC
[124 nt withheld, positions 2099-2222]
C
[91 nt withheld, positions 2224-2314]
AGGGTGATGGTTCACGTACCTAGAAGTTCCTATTCCGAAGTTCCTATTCTCTAGAAAGTATAGGAACTTC
CTTGGCCAAAAAGCCTGAACTCACCGCGACGTCTGTCGAGAAGTTTCTGATCGAAAAGTTCGACAGCGTC
TCCGACCTGATGCAGCTCTCGGAGGGCGAAGAATCTCGTGCTTTCAGCTTCGATGTAGGAGGGCGTGGAT
ATGTCCTGCGGGTAAATAGCTGCGCCGATGGTTTCTACAAAGATCGTTATGTTTATCGGCACTTTGCATC
GGCCGCGCTCCCGATTCCGGAAGTGCTTGACATTGGGGAATTCAGCGAGAGCCTGACCTATTGCATCTCC
CGCCGTGCACAGGGTGTCACGTTGCAAGACCTGCCTGAAACCGAACTGCCCGCTGTTCTGCAGCCGGTCG
CGGAGGCCATGGATGCGATCGCTGCGGCCGATCTTAGCCAGACGAGCGGGTTCGGCCCATTCGGACCGCA
AGGAATCGGTCAATACACTACATGGCGTGATTTCATATGCGCGATTGCTGATCCCCATGTGTATCACTGG
CAAACTGTGATGGACGACACCGTCAGTGCGTCCGTCGCGCAGGCTCTCGATGAGCTGATGCTTTGGGCCG
AGGACTGCCCCGAAGTCCGGCACCTCGTGCACGCGGATTTCGGCTCCAACAATGTCCTGACGGACAATGG
CCGCATAACAGCGGTCATTGACTGGAGCGAGGCGATGTTCGGGGATTCCCAATACGAGGTCGCCAACATC
TTCTTCTGGAGGCCGTGGTTGGCTTGTATGGAGCAGCAGACGCGCTACTTCGAGCGGAGGCATCCGGAGC
TTGCAGGATCGCCGCGGCTCCGGGCGTATATGCTCCGCATTGGTCTTGACCAACTCTATCAGAGCTTGGT
TGACGGCAATTTCGATGATGCAGCTTGGGCGCAGGGTCGATGCGACGCAATCGTCCGATCCGGAGCCGGG
ACTGTCGGGCGTACACAAATCGCCCGCAGAAGCGCGGCCGTCTGGACCGATGGCTGTGTAGAAGTACTCG
CCGATAGTGGAAACCGACGCCCCAGCACTCGTCCGAGGGCAAAGGAATAGCACGTACTACGAGATTTCGA
TTCCACCGCCGCCTTCTATGAAAGGTTGGGCTTCGGAATCGTTTTCCGGGACGCCGGCTGGATGATCCTC
CAGCGCGGGGATCTCATGCTGGAGTTCTTCGCCCACCCCAACTTGTTTATTGCAGCTTATAATGGTTACA
AATAAAGCAATAGCATCACAAATTTCACAAATAAAGCATTTTTTTCACTGCATTCTAGTTGTGGTTTGTC
CAAACTCATCAATGTATCTTATCATGTCTGTATACCGTCGACCTCTAGCTAGAGCTTGGCGTAATCATGG
TCATAGCTGTTTCCTGTGTGAAATTGTTATCCGCTCACAATTCCACACAACATACGAGCCGGAAGCATAA
AGTGTAAAGCCTGGGGTGCCTAATGAGTGAGCTAACTCACATTAATTGCGTTGCGCTCACTGCCCGCTTT
CCAGTCGGGAAACCTGTCGTGCCAGCTGCATTAATGAATCGGCCAACGCGCGGGGAGAGGCGGTTTGCGT
ATTGGGCGCTCTTCCGCTTCCTCGCTCACTGACTCGCTGCGCTCGGTCGTTCGGCTGCGGCGAGCGGTAT
CAGCTCACTCAAAGGCGGTAATACGGTTATCCACAGAATCAGGGGATAACGCAGGAAAGAACATGTGAGC
AAAAGGCCAGCAAAAGGCCAGGAACCGTAAAAAGGCCGCGTTGCTGGCGTTTTTCCATAGGCTCCGCCCC
CCTGACGAGCATCACAAAAATCGACGCTCAAGTCAGAGGTGGCGAAACCCGACAGGACTATAAAGATACC
AGGCGTTTCCCCCTGGAAGCTCCCTCGTGCGCTCTCCTGTTCCGACCCTGCCGCTTACCGGATACCTGTC
CGCCTTTCTCCCTTCGGGAAGCGTGGCGCTTTCTCATAGCTCACGCTGTAGGTATCTCAGTTCGGTGTAG
GTCGTTCGCTCCAAGCTGGGCTGTGTGCACGAACCCCCCGTTCAGCCCGACCGCTGCGCCTTATCCGGTA
ACTATCGTCTTGAGTCCAACCCGGTAAGACACGACTTATCGCCACTGGCAGCAGCCACTGGTAACAGGAT
TAGCAGAGCGAGGTATGTAGGCGGTGCTACAGAGTTCTTGAAGTGGTGGCCTAACTACGGCTACACTAGA
AGAACAGTATTTGGTATCTGCGCTCTGCTGAAGCCAGTTACCTTCGGAAAAAGAGTTGGTAGCTCTTGAT
CCGGCAAACAAACCACCGCTGGTAGCGGTGGTTTTTTTGTTTGCAAGCAGCAGATTACGCGCAGAAAAAA
AGGATCTCAAGAAGATCCTTTGATCTTTTCTACGGGGTCTGACGCTCAGTGGAACGAAAACTCACGTTAA
GGGATTTTGGTCATGAGATTATCAAAAAGGATCTTCACCTAGATCCTTTTAAATTAAAAATGAAGTTTTA
AATCAATCTAAAGTATATATGAGTAAACTTGGTCTGACAGTTACCAATGCTTAATCAGTGAGGCACCTAT
CTCAGCGATCTGTCTATTTCGTTCATCCATAGTTGCCTGACTCCCCGTCGTGTAGATAACTACGATACGG
GAGGGCTTACCATCTGGCCCCAGTGCTGCAATGATACCGCGAGACCCACGCTCACCGGCTCCAGATTTAT
CAGCAATAAACCAGCCAGCCGGAAGGGCCGAGCGCAGAAGTGGTCCTGCAACTTTATCCGCCTCCATCCA
GTCTATTAATTGTTGCCGGGAAGCTAGAGTAAGTAGTTCGCCAGTTAATAGTTTGCGCAACGTTGTTGCC
ATTGCTACAGGCATCGTGGTGTCACGCTCGTCGTTTGGTATGGCTTCATTCAGCTCCGGTTCCCAACGAT
CAAGGCGAGTTACATGATCCCCCATGTTGTGCAAAAAAGCGGTTAGCTCCTTCGGTCCTCCGATCGTTGT
CAGAAGTAAGTTGGCCGCAGTGTTATCACTCATGGTTATGGCAGCACTGCATAATTCTCTTACTGTCATG
CCATCCGTAAGATGCTTTTCTGTGACTGGTGAGTACTCAACCAAGTCATTCTGAGAATAGTGTATGCGGC
GACCGAGTTGCTCTTGCCCGGCGTCAATACGGGATAATACCGCGCCACATAGCAGAACTTTAAAAGTGCT
CATCATTGGAAAACGTTCTTCGGGGCGAAAACTCTCAAGGATCTTACCGCTGTTGAGATCCAGTTCGATG
TAACCCACTCGTGCACCCAACTGATCTTCAGCATCTTTTACTTTCACCAGCGTTTCTGGGTGAGCAAAAA
CAGGAAGGCAAAATGCCGCAAAAAAGGGAATAAGGGCGACACGGAAATGTTGAATACTCATACTCTTCCT
TTTTCAATATTATTGAAGCATTTATCAGGGTTATTGTCTCATGAGCGGATACATATTTGAATGTATTTAG
AAAAATAAACAAATAGGGGTTCCGCGCACATTTCCCCGAAAAGTGCCACCTGACGTCGACGGATCGGGAG
ATCTCCCGATC
Features (pLannotate 1.2.2; 22 found; start..end, strand, type, name):
      4..56      -  misc_feature   bom (fragment): basis of mobility region from pBR322
    211..590     +  enhancer       CMV enhancer: human cytomegalovirus immediate early enhancer
    591..794     +  promoter       CMV promoter: human cytomegalovirus (CMV) immediate early promoter
    796..815     +  promoter       PLtetO-1 promoter (fragment): modified phage lambda PL promoter with tet operator sites (Lutz and Bujard, 1997)
    817..836     +  promoter       PLtetO-1 promoter (fragment): modified phage lambda PL promoter with tet operator sites (Lutz and Bujard, 1997)
    844..877     +  promoter       TRE3GV promoter (fragment): 3rd-generation Tet-responsive promoter that can be activated by binding of Tet-On® 3G, optimized for retroviral and lentiviral vectors
    978..994     +  CDS            TEV site (fragment): tobacco etch virus (TEV) protease recognition and cleavage site
   1066..1785    +  CDS            mVenus: Venus YFP with monomerizing A206K mutation (Nagai et al., 2002; Kremers et al., 2006) mammalian codon-optimized
   1829..2053    +  polyA_signal   bGH poly(A) signal: bovine growth hormone polyadenylation signal
   2057..2078    +  promoter       SV40 promoter (fragment): SV40 enhancer and early promoter
   2099..2332    +  rep_origin     f1 ori (fragment) (sequence partly withheld): f1 bacteriophage origin of replication; arrow indicates direction of (+) strand synthesis
   2337..2384    +  protein_bind   FRT: FLP-mediated recombination occurs in the 8-bp core sequence TCTAGAAA (Turan and Bode, 2011). FLP recombinase from the Saccharomyces cerevisiae 2μ plasmid
   2392..3414    +  CDS            HygR: aminoglycoside phosphotransferase from E. coli; aph(4)-Ia; confers resistance to hygromycin
   3424..3549    +  CDS            ble (fragment): BLE_KLEPN - Experimental evidence at protein level: Swiss-Prot protein existence level 1. Binding protein with a strong affinity to the bleomycin family of antibiotics. Binds to CL990; an antimitotic-antibiotic compound. From Klebsiella pneumoniae.
   3544..3665    +  polyA_signal   SV40 poly(A) signal: SV40 polyadenylation signal
   3738..3754    -  protein_bind   lac operator: The lac repressor binds to the lac operator to inhibit transcription in E. coli. This inhibition can be relieved by adding lactose or isopropyl-β-D-thiogalactopyranoside (IPTG). lac repressor encoded by lacI
   3762..3792    -  promoter       lac promoter: promoter for the E. coli lac operon
   3807..3828    -  protein_bind   CAP binding site: CAP binding activates transcription in the presence of cAMP. E. coli catabolite activator protein
   3841..3933    -  CDS            lacI (fragment): lac repressor; lacI; The lac repressor binds to the lac operator to inhibit transcription in E. coli. This inhibition can be relieved by adding lactose or isopropyl-β-D-thiogalactopyranoside (IPTG).
   4116..4704    -  rep_origin     ori: high-copy-number ColE1/pMB1/pBR322/pUC origin of replication
   4875..5735    -  CDS            AmpR: β-lactamase; bla; confers resistance to ampicillin, carbenicillin, and related antibiotics
   5736..5840    -  promoter       AmpR promoter: bla
