[The description below was written by a language model from this plasmid's Addgene catalogue record and pLannotate feature annotations shown in this document.]
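Description:
pKK-TEV-mAmber is an empty mammalian expression backbone from the pKK vector family, derived from pcDNA5/FRT/TO and built for making stable, inducible cell lines with the Flp-In system. In bacteria it is maintained as a high-copy plasmid through a ColE1/pUC-type origin and selected with ampicillin via the AmpR (β-lactamase) cassette. For mammalian cells it carries an FRT site placed directly upstream of a hygromycin resistance coding sequence followed by an SV40 poly(A) signal. In this backbone design, FLP-mediated recombination into a genomic FRT site in a Flp-In host line places the marker in an expressible context, so hygromycin resistance reports correct site-specific integration.

The expression cassette uses the CMV enhancer and promoter followed by tet operator sequences (annotated by the software as PLtetO-1 and TRE3GV fragments), giving tetracycline-responsive transcription, and ends with the bGH polyadenylation signal. No gene is present. The cloning site is optimised for ligation-independent SLIC cloning, though restriction and ligation can also be used, and the same set of universal primers lets a coding sequence be moved into any pKK vector. An inserted open reading frame is fused at its C-terminus to a TEV protease cleavage site and then mAmber, so the tag can be removed by TEV. The feature table labels this reading frame mVenus because Amber is a Venus mutant (Y67C) that neither absorbs nor emits light but keeps the full Venus fold. The resulting fusions serve as negative controls in FRET measurements, matching the fluorescent partner in structure without contributing signal.
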