Addgene plasmid #105792: pKK-TEV-mAmber
Purpose: (Empty Backbone) Expression of your protein of interest in fusion with non-absorbing, non-emitting Venus mutant at the C-terminus (cleavable by TEV). Negative control for FRET measurements (PMID: 17040988, 22264545).
Depositing lab: Andrzej Dziembowski. Depositing organization: Polish Academy of Sciences, Institute of Biochemistry and Biophysics. Publication: Versatile approach for functional analysis of human proteins and efficient stable cell line generation using FLP-mediated recombination system. Szczesny RJ, Kowalska K, Klosowska-Kosicka K, Chlebowski A, Owczarek EP, Warkocki Z, Kulinski TM, Adamska D, Affek K, Jedroszkowiak A, Kotrys AV, Tomecki R, Krawczyk PS, Borowski LS, Dziembowski A. PLoS One. 2018 Mar 28;13(3):e0194887. doi: 10.1371/journal.pone.0194887. eCollection 2018. PubMed 29590189.
Backbone
  Vector backbone: pcDNA5/FRT/TO
  Backbone manufacturer: Invitrogen
  Vector type: Mammalian Expression ; Flp-In competent
  Selectable markers: Hygromycin
  Tag / fusion protein: TEV-mAmber (C terminal on backbone)
Growth in bacteria
  Bacterial resistance: Ampicillin, 100 μg/mL
  Growth temperature: 37°C
  Growth strain: DH5alpha
  Copy number: High Copy
Gene/Insert
  Gene/Insert name: None
  Tag / fusion protein: TEV-mAmber (C terminal on backbone)
Terms and licenses: Academic/Nonprofit Terms; Industry Terms: Not Available to Industry
Depositor comments: This vector is a member of the pKK vector family. Its cloning site was optimized for the SLIC approach, however, a traditional restriction and ligation based approach is also possible (see Szczesny RJ et al. for detailed protocols; bioRxiv, doi: https://doi.org/10.1101/160101) This vector is a derivate of the pcDNA5/FRT/TO plasmid (Invitrogen) and is suitable for stable cell line generation using the Flp-In system. Transcription of the gene of interest is driven by a tetracycline responsive CMV promoter. A given coding sequence can be cloned into all pKK vectors using just three universal PCR primers and a ligation-independent DNA cloning method. Amber is a Venus mutant (Y67C) that neither absorbs nor emits light but retains full tertiary structure of Venus. Used as negative control for FRET measurements. Amber coding sequence was cloned from Addgene ID: 27798.
How to cite: pKK-TEV-mAmber was a gift from Andrzej Dziembowski (Addgene plasmid # 105792 ; http://n2t.net/addgene:105792 ; RRID:Addgene_105792)
